>Addgene plasmid #103325 | LSB-hsa-miR-19b-1-5p | depositor full sequence | sequence record 195699 | Full Sequence
AATTGAGGGGATAACGCAGGAAAGAACATGTGAGCAAAAGGCCAGCAAAAGGCCAGGAACCGTAAAAAGG
CCGCGTTGCTGGCGTTTTTCCATAGGCTCCGCCCCCCTGACGAGCATCACAAAAATCGACGCTCAAGTCA
GAGGTGGCGAAACCCGACAGGACTATAAAGATACCAGGCGTTTCCCCCTGGAAGCTCCCTCGTGCGCTCT
CCTGTTCCGACCCTGCCGCTTACCGGATACCTGTCCGCCTTTCTCCCTTCGGGAAGCGTGGCGCTTTCTC
ATAGCTCACGCTGTAGGTATCTCAGTTCGGTGTAGGTCGTTCGCTCCAAGCTGGGCTGTGTGCACGAACC
CCCCGTTCAGCCCGACCGCTGCGCCTTATCCGGTAACTATCGTCTTGAGTCCAACCCGGTAAGACACGAC
TTATCGCCACTGGCAGCAGCCACTGGTAACAGGATTAGCAGAGCGAGGTATGTAGGCGGTGCTACAGAGT
TCTTGAAGTGGTGGCCTAACTACGGCTACACTAGAAGAACAGTATTTGGTATCTGCGCTCTGCTGAAGCC
AGTTACCTTCGGAAAAAGAGTTGGTAGCTCTTGATCCGGCAAACAAACCACCGCTGGTAGCGGTGGTTTT
TTTGTTTGCAAGCAGCAGATTACGCGCAGAAAAAAAGGATCTCAAGAAGATCCTTTGATCTTTTCTACGG
GGTCTGACGCTCAGTGGAACGAAAACTCACGTTAAGGGATTTTGGTCATGAGATTATCAAAAAGGATCTT
CACCTAGATCCTTTTAAATTAAAAATGAAGTTTTAAATCAATCTAAAGTATATATGAGTAAACTTGGTCT
GACAGTTACCAATGCTTAATCAGTGAGGCACCTATCTCAGCGATCTGTCTATTTCGTTCATCCATAGTTG
CCTGACTCCCCGTCGTGTAGATAACTACGATACGGGAGGGCTTACCATCTGGCCCCAGTGCTGCAATGAT
ACCGCGAGAACCACGCTCACCGGCTCCAGATTTATCAGCAATAAACCAGCCAGCCGGAAGGGCCGAGCGC
AGAAGTGGTCCTGCAACTTTATCCGCCTCCATCCAGTCTATTAATTGTTGCCGGGAAGCTAGAGTAAGTA
GTTCGCCAGTTAATAGTTTGCGCAACGTTGTTGCCATTGCTACAGGCATCGTGGTGTCACGCTCGTCGTT
TGGTATGGCTTCATTCAGCTCCGGTTCCCAACGATCAAGGCGAGTTACATGATCCCCCATGTTGTGCAAA
AAAGCGGTTAGCTCCTTCGGTCCTCCGATCGTTGTCAGAAGTAAGTTGGCCGCAGTGTTATCACTCATGG
TTATGGCAGCACTGCATAATTCTCTTACTGTCATGCCATCCGTAAGATGCTTTTCTGTGACTGGTGAGTA
CTCAACCAAGTCATTCTGAGAATAGTGTATGCGGCGACCGAGTTGCTCTTGCCCGGCGTCAATACGGGAT
AATACCGCGCCACATAGCAGAACTTTAAAAGTGCTCATCATTGGAAAACGTTCTTCGGGGCGAAAACTCT
CAAGGATCTTACCGCTGTTGAGATCCAGTTCGATGTAACCCACTCGTGCACCCAACTGATCTTCAGCATC
TTTTACTTTCACCAGCGTTTCTGGGTGAGCAAAAACAGGAAGGCAAAATGCCGCAAAAAAGGGAATAAGG
GCGACACGGAAATGTTGAATACTCATACTCTTCCTTTTTCAATATTATTGAAGCATTTATCAGGGTTATT
GTCTCATGAGCGGATACATATTTGAATGTAGCTCCGAATTTCTCGAGGGCTTGTCGACGACGGCGGTCTC
CGTCGTCAGGATCATGAATTCGACCCGCCTGCCACCATGACCGAGTACAAGCCCACGGTGCGCCTCGCCA
CCCGCGACGACGTCCCCCGGGCCGTACGCACCCTCGCCGCCGCGTTCGCCGACTACCCCGCCACGCGCCA
CACCGTCGACCCGGACCGCCACATCGAGCGGGTCACCGAGCTGCAAGAACTCTTCCTCACGCGCGTCGGG
CTCGACATCGGCAAGGTGTGGGTCGCGGACGACGGCGCCGCGGTGGCGGTCTGGACCACGCCGGAGAGCG
TCGAAGCGGGGGCGGTGTTCGCCGAGATCGGCCCGCGCATGGCCGAGTTGAGCGGTTCCCGGCTGGCCGC
GCAGCAACAGATGGAAGGCCTCCTGGCGCCGCACCGGCCCAAGGAGCCCGCGTGGTTCCTGGCCACCGTC
GGCGTCTCGCCCGACCACCAGGGCAAGGGTCTGGGCAGCGCCGTCGTGCTCCCCGGAGTGGAGGCGGCCG
AGCGCGCCGGGGTGCCCGCCTTCCTGGAGACATCCGCGCCCCGCAACCTCCCCTTCTACGAGCGGCTCGG
CTTCACCGTCACCGCCGACGTCGAGGTGCCCGAAGGACCGCGCACCTGGTGCATGACCCGCAAGCCCGGT
GCCTGATACGCGTGAATTCACTCCTCAGGTGCAGGCTGCCTATCAGAAGGTGGTGGCTGGTGTGGCCAAT
GCCCTGGCTCACAAATACCACTGAGATCTTTTTCCCTCTGCCAAAAATTATGGGGACATCATGAAGCCCC
TTGAGCATCTGACTTCTGGCTAATAAAGGAAATTTATTTTCATTGCAATAGTGTGTTGGAATTTTTTGTG
TCTCTCACTCGGAAGGACATATGGGAGGGCAAATCATTTAAAACATCAGAATGAGTATTTGGTTTAGAGT
TTGGCAACATATGCCCATATGCTGGCTGCCATGAACAAAGGTTGGCTATAAAGAGGTCATCAGTATATGA
AACAGCCCCCTGCTGTCCATTCCTTATTCCATAGAAAAGCCTTGACTTGAGGTTAGATTTTTTTTATATT
TTGTTTTGTGTTATTTTTTTCTTTAACATCCCTAAAATTTTCCTTACATGTTTTACTAGCCAGATTTTTC
CTCCTCTCCTGACTACTCCCAGTCATAGCTGTCCCTCTTCTCTTATGGAGATCCCTCGACCTGCAGCCCA
AGCTTGAATTCTCTAGAATTACCCTGTTATCCCTATGCTTGGTTTACCGAGCTCTTATTGGTTTTCAAAC
TTCATTGACTGTGCCCAACGCGCCTGGGAGCTCACGGGGACAGCCCCCCCCCAAAGCCCCCAGGGATGTA
ATTACGTCCCTCCCCCGCTAGGGGGCAGCAGCGAGCCGCCCGGGGCTCCGCTCCGGTCCGGCGCTCCCCC
CGCATCCCCGAGCCGGCAGCGTGCGGGGACAGCCCGGGCACGGGGAAGGTGGCACGGGATCGCTTTCCTC
TGAACGCTTCTCGCTGCTCTTTGAGCCTGCAGACACCTGGGGGGATACGGGGAAAAAGCTAGGCTGAAAG
ACCGGTTCTTAGAATGACACGCGCCTGGGAGCTCACGGGGACAGCCCCCCCCCAAAGCCCCCAGGGATGT
AATTACGTCCCTCCCCCGCTAGGGGGCAGCAGCGAGCCGCCCGGGGCTCCGCTCCGGTCCGGCGCTCCCC
CCGCATCCCCGAGCCGGCAGCGTGCGGGGACAGCCCGGGCACGGGGAAGGTGGCACGGGATCGCTTTCCT
CTGAACGCTTCTCGCTGCTCTTTGAGCCTGCAGACACCTGGGGGGATACGGGGAAAAAGCTAACTTCTGA
GACGACAACTTTGTATAGAAAAGTTGGCTCCGAATTCGCCCTTGACAGCAGAGATCCAGTTTGGTTAATT
AATTGGCTCCGGTGCCCGTCAGTGGGCAGAGCGCACATCGCCCACAGTCCCCGAGAAGTTGTGGGGAGGG
GTCGGCAATTGAACCGGTGCCTAGAGAAGGTGGCGCGGGGTAAACTGGGAAAGTGATGTCGTGTACTGGC
TCCGCCTTTTTCCCGAGGGTGGGGGAGAACCGTATATAAGTGCAGTAGTCGCCGTGAACGTTCTTTTTCG
CAACGGGTTTGCCGCCAGAACACAGGTAAGTGCCGTGTGTGGTTCCCGCGGGCCTGGCCTCTTTACGGGT
TATGGCCCTTGCGTGCCTTGAATTACTTCCACCTGGCTGCAGTACGTGATTCTTGATCCCGAGCTTCGGG
TTGGAAGTGGGTGGGAGAGTTCGAGGCCTTGCGCTTAAGGAGCCCCTTCGCCTCGTGCTTGAGTTGAGGC
CTGGCCTGGGCGCTGGGGCCGCCGCGTGCGAATCTGGTGGCACCTTCGCGCCTGTCTCGCTGCTTTCGAT
AAGTCTCTAGCCATTTAAAATTTTTGATGACCTGCTGCGACGCTTTTTTTCTGGCAAGATAGTCTTGTAA
ATGCGGGCCAAGATCTGCACACTGGTATTTCGGTTTTTGGGGCCGCGGGCGGCGACGGGGCCCGTGCGTC
CCAGCGCACATGTTCGGCGAGGCGGGGCCTGCGAGCGCGGCCACCGAGAATCGGACGGGGGTAGTCTCAA
GCTGGCCGGCCTGCTCTGGTGCCTGGCCTCGCGCCGCCGTGTATCGCCCCGCCCTGGGCGGCAAGGCTGG
CCCGGTCGGCACCAGTTGCGTGAGCGGAAAGATGGCCGCTTCCCGGCCCTGCTGCAGGGAGCTCAAAATG
GAGGACGCGGCGCTCGGGAGAGCGGGCGGGTGAGTCACCCACACAAAGGAAAAGGGCCTTTCCGTCCTCA
GCCGTCGCTTCATGTGACTCCACGGAGTACCGGGCGCCGTCCAGGCACCTCGATTAGTTCTCGAGCTTTT
GGAGTACGTCGTCTTTAGGTTGGGGGGAGGGGTTTTATGCGATGGAGTTTCCCCACACTGAGTGGGTGGA
GACTGAAGTTAGGCCAGCTTGGCACTTGATGTAATTCTCCTTGGAATTTGCCCTTTTTGAGTTTGGATCT
TGGTTCATTCTCAAGCCTCAGACAGTGGTTCAAAGTTTTTTTCTTCCATTTCAGGTGTCGTGAGAAGGGC
GAATTCGACCCAAGTTTGTACAAAAAAGCAGGCTGGATCCAGGTGCCACCATGGTGAGCGAGCTGATTAA
GGAGAACATGCACATGAAGCTGTACATGGAGGGCACCGTGAACAACCACCACTTCAAGTGCACATCCGAG
GGCGAAGGCAAGCCCTACGAGGGCACCCAGACCATGAGAATCAAGGCGGTCGAGGGCGGCCCTCTCCCCT
TCGCCTTCGACATCCTGGCTACCAGCTTCATGTACGGCAGCAAAACCTTCATCAACCACACCCAGGGCAT
CCCCGACTTCTTTAAGCAGTCCTTCCCCGAGGGCTTCACATGGGAGAGAGTCACCACATACGAAGATGGG
GGCGTGCTGACCGCTACCCAGGACACCAGCCTCCAGGACGGCTGCCTCATCTACAACGTCAAGATCAGAG
GGGTGAACTTCCCATCCAACGGCCCTGTGATGCAGAAGAAAACACTCGGCTGGGAGGCCTCCACCGAGAC
ACTGTACCCCGCTGACGGCGGCCTGGAAGGCAGAGCCGACATGGCCCTGAAGCTCGTGGGCGGGGGCCAC
CTGATCTGCAACCTTAAGACCACATACAGATCCAAGAAACCCGCTAAGAACCTCAAGATGCCCGGCGTCT
ACTATGTGGACAGGAGACTGGAAAGAATCAAGGAGGCCGACAAAGAGACATACGTCGAGCAGCACGAGGT
GGCTGTGGCCAGATACTGCGACCTCCCTAGCAAACTGGGGCACAAACTTAATTGAGAATTCTACCACCCA
GCTTTCTTGTACAAAGTGGTACGTCTCAAGACCAGAGGTCTCTGCTTATTTCTTCGCTGGATGCAAACCT
GCAAAACTGCTGGATGCAAACCTGCAAAACTGCTGGATGCAAACCTGCAAAACTGCTGGATGCAAACCTG
CAAAACTCAACCAGAAGAGACCTGTGCTTCACTCCTCAGGTGCAGGCTGCCTATCAGAAGGTGGTGGCTG
GTGTGGCCAATGCCCTGGCTCACAAATACCACTGAGATCTTTTTCCCTCTGCCAAAAATTATGGGGACAT
CATGAAGCCCCTTGAGCATCTGACTTCTGGCTAATAAAGGAAATTTATTTTCATTGCAATAGTGTGTTGG
AATTTTTTGTGTCTCTCACTCGGAAGGACATATGGGAGGGCAAATCATTTAAAACATCAGAATGAGTATT
TGGTTTAGAGTTTGGCAACATATGCCCATATGCTGGCTGCCATGAACAAAGGTTGGCTATAAAGAGGTCA
TCAGTATATGAAACAGCCCCCTGCTGTCCATTCCTTATTCCATAGAAAAGCCTTGACTTGAGGTTAGATT
TTTTTTATATTTTGTTTTGTGTTATTTTTTTCTTTAACATCCCTAAAATTTTCCTTACATGTTTTACTAG
CCAGATTTTTCCTCCTCTCCTGACTACTCCCAGTCATAGCTGTCCCTCTTCTCTTATGGAGATCCCGAGC
GGTGCGTTTTTATGCTTGTAGTATTGTATAATGTTTTTAAGATCCAAGCTTCTGACCTCTTCTCTTCCTC
CCACAGGGCCTCGAGACAATTGCATCGATGGTACCAGTGAAAGTCTGCAATGAATTCGAGTTGGCGCGCC
TGTCATTCTAAATCTCTCTTTCAGCCTAAAGCTTTTTCCCCGTATCCCCCCAGGTGTCTGCAGGCTCAAA
GAGCAGCGAGAAGCGTTCAGAGGAAAGCGATCCCGTGCCACCTTCCCCGTGCCCGGGCTGTCCCCGCACG
CTGCCGGCTCGGGGATGCGGGGGGAGCGCCGGACCGGAGCGGAGCCCCGGGCGGCTCGCTGCTGCCCCCT
AGCGGGGGAGGGACGTAATTACATCCCTGGGGGCTTTGGGAGGGGGCTGTCCCCGTGAGCTCCCAGGCGC
GCCTGTCATTCTAAATCTCTCTTTCAGCCTAAAGCTTTTTCCCCGTATCCCCCCAGGTGTCTGCAGGCTC
AAAGAGCAGCGAGAAGCGTTCAGAGGAAAGCGATCCCGTGCCACCTTCCCCGTGCCCGGGCTGTCCCCGC
ACGCTGCCGGCTCGGGGATGCGGGGGGAGCGCCGGACCGGAGCGGAGCCCCGGGCGGCTCGCTGCTGCCC
CCTAGCGGGGGAGGGACGTAATTACATCCCTGGGGGCTTTGGGGGGGGGCTGTCCCCGTGAGCTCCCAGG
CGCGCCAACTCGGTACCGTATCGATGTCGACGTTAACGCTAGTGATATCAACTTTGTATAGAAAAGTTGG
CTCCGAATTCGCCCTTGACAGCAGAGATCCAGTTTGGTTAATTAATTGGCTCCGGTGCCCGTCAGTGGGC
AGAGCGCACATCGCCCACAGTCCCCGAGAAGTTGTGGGGAGGGGTCGGCAATTGAACCGGTGCCTAGAGA
AGGTGGCGCGGGGTAAACTGGGAAAGTGATGTCGTGTACTGGCTCCGCCTTTTTCCCGAGGGTGGGGGAG
AACCGTATATAAGTGCAGTAGTCGCCGTGAACGTTCTTTTTCGCAACGGGTTTGCCGCCAGAACACAGGT
AAGTGCCGTGTGTGGTTCCCGCGGGCCTGGCCTCTTTACGGGTTATGGCCCTTGCGTGCCTTGAATTACT
TCCACCTGGCTGCAGTACGTGATTCTTGATCCCGAGCTTCGGGTTGGAAGTGGGTGGGAGAGTTCGAGGC
CTTGCGCTTAAGGAGCCCCTTCGCCTCGTGCTTGAGTTGAGGCCTGGCCTGGGCGCTGGGGCCGCCGCGT
GCGAATCTGGTGGCACCTTCGCGCCTGTCTCGCTGCTTTCGATAAGTCTCTAGCCATTTAAAATTTTTGA
TGACCTGCTGCGACGCTTTTTTTCTGGCAAGATAGTCTTGTAAATGCGGGCCAAGATCTGCACACTGGTA
TTTCGGTTTTTGGGGCCGCGGGCGGCGACGGGGCCCGTGCGTCCCAGCGCACATGTTCGGCGAGGCGGGG
CCTGCGAGCGCGGCCACCGAGAATCGGACGGGGGTAGTCTCAAGCTGGCCGGCCTGCTCTGGTGCCTGGC
CTCGCGCCGCCGTGTATCGCCCCGCCCTGGGCGGCAAGGCTGGCCCGGTCGGCACCAGTTGCGTGAGCGG
AAAGATGGCCGCTTCCCGGCCCTGCTGCAGGGAGCTCAAAATGGAGGACGCGGCGCTCGGGAGAGCGGGC
GGGTGAGTCACCCACACAAAGGAAAAGGGCCTTTCCGTCCTCAGCCGTCGCTTCATGTGACTCCACGGAG
TACCGGGCGCCGTCCAGGCACCTCGATTAGTTCTCGAGCTTTTGGAGTACGTCGTCTTTAGGTTGGGGGG
AGGGGTTTTATGCGATGGAGTTTCCCCACACTGAGTGGGTGGAGACTGAAGTTAGGCCAGCTTGGCACTT
GATGTAATTCTCCTTGGAATTTGCCCTTTTTGAGTTTGGATCTTGGTTCATTCTCAAGCCTCAGACAGTG
GTTCAAAGTTTTTTTCTTCCATTTCAGGTGTCGTGAGAAGGGCGAATTCGACCCAAGTTTGTACAAAAAA
GCAGGCTCGCCACCATGGTGAGCAAGGGCGAGGAGCTGTTCACCGGGGTGGTGCCCATCCTGGTCGAGCT
GGACGGCGACGTAAACGGCCACAAGTTCAGCGTGAGGGGCGAGGGCGAGGGCGATGCCACCAACGGCAAG
CTGACCCTGAAGTTCATCTGCACCACCGGCAAGCTGCCCGTGCCCTGGCCCACCCTCGTGACCACCCTGA
GCCACGGCGTGCAGTGCTTCGCCCGCTACCCCGACCACATGAAGCAGCACGACTTCTTCAAGTCCGCCAT
GCCCGAAGGCTACGTCCAGGAGCGCACCATCTTCTTCAAGGACGACGGCACCTACAAGACCCGCGCCGAG
GTGAAGTTCGAGGGCGACACCCTAGTGAACCGCATCGAGCTGAAGGGCGTCGACTTCAAGGAGGACGGCA
ACATCCTGGGGCACAAGCTGGAGTACAACTTCAACAGCCACAACATCTATATCATGGCCGTCAAGCAGAA
GAACGGCATCAAGGTGAACTTCAAGATCCGCCACAACGTGGAGGACGGCAGCGTGCAGCTCGCCGACCAC
TACCAGCAGAACACCCCCATCGGCGACGGCCCCGTGCTGCTGCCCGACAGCCACTACCTGAGCACCCAGT
CCGTGCTGAGCAAAGACCCCAACGAGAAGCGCGATCACATGGTCCTGCTGGAGTTCCGCACCGCCGCCGG
GATCACTCTCGGCATGGACGAGCTGTACAAGTAATACCACCCAGCTTTCTTGTACAAAGTGGTACGCGTG
AATTCACTCCTCAGGTGCAGGCTGCCTATCAGAAGGTGGTGGCTGGTGTGGCCAATGCCCTGGCTCACAA
ATACCACTGAGATCTTTTTCCCTCTGCCAAAAATTATGGGGACATCATGAAGCCCCTTGAGCATCTGACT
TCTGGCTAATAAAGGAAATTTATTTTCATTGCAATAGTGTGTTGGAATTTTTTGTGTCTCTCACTCGGAA
GGACATATGGGAGGGCAAATCATTTAAAACATCAGAATGAGTATTTGGTTTAGAGTTTGGCAACATATGC
CCATATGCTGGCTGCCATGAACAAAGGTTGGCTATAAAGAGGTCATCAGTATATGAAACAGCCCCCTGCT
GTCCATTCCTTATTCCATAGAAAAGCCTTGACTTGAGGTTAGATTTTTTTTATATTTTGTTTTGTGTTAT
TTTTTTCTTTAACATCCCTAAAATTTTCCTTACATGTTTTACTAGCCAGATTTTTCCTCCTCTCCTGACT
ACTCCCAGTCATAGCTGTCCCTCTTCTCTTATGGAGATCCCTCGACCTGCAGCCCAAGCTTGGCGTAATC
ATGGTCATAGCTGTTTCCTGTGTGAAATTGTTATCCGCTCACAATTCCACACAACATACGAGCCGGAAGC
ATAAAGTGTAAAGCCTGGGGTGCCTAATGAGTGAGCTAACTCACATTAATTGCGTTGCGCTCACTGCCCG
CTTTCCAGTCGGGAAACCTGTCGTGCCAGCGGATCGACAGTACTAAGCTTGGTCTAATACCCAATCTCTC
GTCTTATCCAGATGTTTTATACGCCTCTGGCCCGTGTCTCAAAATCTCTGATGTTACATTGCACAAGATA
AAATAATATCATCATGAACAATAAAACTGTCTGCTTACATAAACAGTAATACAAGGGGTGTTATGAGCCA
TATTCAACGGGAAACGTCGAGGCCGCGATTAAATTCCAACATGGATGCTGATTTATATGGGTATAAATGG
GCTCGCGATAATGTCGGGCAATCAGGTGCGACAATCTATCGCTTGTATGGGAAGCCCGATGCGCCAGAGT
TGTTTCTGAAACATGGCAAAGGTAGCGTTGCCAATGATGTTACAGATGAGATGGTCAGACTAAACTGGCT
GACGGAATTTATGCCTCTTCCGACCATCAAGCATTTTATCCGTACTCCTGATGATGCATGGTTACTCACC
ACTGCGATCCCCGGAAAAACAGCATTCCAGGTATTAGAAGAATATCCTGATTCAGGTGAAAATATTGTTG
ATGCGCTGGCAGTGTTCCTGCGCCGGTTGCATTCGATTCCTGTTTGTAATTGTCCTTTTAACAGCGATCG
CGTATTTCGTCTCGCTCAGGCGCAATCACGAATGAATAACGGTTTGGTTGATGCGAGTGATTTTGATGAC
GAGCGTAATGGCTGGCCTGTTGAACAAGTCTGGAAAGAAATGCATAAACTTTTGCCATTCTCACCGGATT
CAGTCGTCACTCATGGTGATTTCTCACTTGATAACCTTATTTTTGACGAGGGGAAATTAATAGGTTGTAT
TGATGTTGGACGAGTCGGAATCGCAGACCGATACCAGGATCTTGCCATCCTATGGAACTGCCTCGGTGAG
TTTTCTCCTTCATTACAGAAACGGCTTTTTCAAAAATATGGTATTGATAATCCTGATATGAATAAATTGC
AGTTTCATTTGATGCTCGATGAGTTTTTCTAATCAGAATTGGTTAATTGGTTGTAACACTGGCAGAGCAT
TACGCTGACTTGACGGGACGGCGCAAGCTCATGACCAAAATCCCTTAACGTGAGTTACGCGTCGTTCCAC
TGAGCGTCAGAGGTATCACTAGTATTACAGAGGTAAGTTATAACAGTCGCCTAACCC
Features (pLannotate 1.2.2; 28 found; start..end, strand, type, name):
     87..675     -  rep_origin     ori: high-copy-number ColE1/pMB1/pBR322/pUC origin of replication
    846..1706    -  CDS            AmpR: β-lactamase; bla; confers resistance to ampicillin, carbenicillin, and related antibiotics
   1707..1778    -  promoter       AmpR promoter: bla
   1857..2456    +  CDS            PuroR: puromycin N-acetyltransferase; pac from Streptomyces alboniger; confers resistance to puromycin
   2461..2541    +  CDS            HBB (fragment): HBB_PONPY - Experimental evidence at transcript level: Swiss-Prot protein existence level 2. Involved in oxygen transport from the lung to the various peripheral tissues. From Pongo pygmaeus (Bornean orangutan).
   2612..2667    +  polyA_signal   β-globin poly(A) signal: rabbit β-globin polyadenylation signal (Gil and Proudfoot, 1987)
   3646..3666    +  protein_bind   attB4: mutant version of attB; core recombination site for the Gateway® BP reaction BP Clonase™
   3734..3945    +  promoter       EF-1α core promoter: core promoter for human elongation factor EF-1α
   3946..4884    +  intron         EF-1α intron A: intron upstream of the start codon of human EF-1α
   4911..4931    +  protein_bind   attB1: mutant version of attB; core recombination site for the Gateway® BP reaction BP Clonase™
   4951..5646    +  CDS            mKate2: mKate2 is a basic (constitutively fluorescent) red fluorescent protein published in 2009, derived from Entacmaea quadricolor. It is reported to be a rapidly-maturing monomer with moderate acid sensitivity.
   5666..5690    -  protein_bind   attB2: mutant version of attB; recombination site for the Gateway® BP reaction BP Clonase™
   5838..5912    +  CDS            HBB (fragment): HBB_PONPY - Experimental evidence at transcript level: Swiss-Prot protein existence level 2. Involved in oxygen transport from the lung to the various peripheral tissues. From Pongo pygmaeus (Bornean orangutan).
   5983..6038    +  polyA_signal   β-globin poly(A) signal: rabbit β-globin polyadenylation signal (Gil and Proudfoot, 1987)
   6422..6447    +  misc_feature   SA: splice acceptor site
   7119..7139    +  protein_bind   attB4: mutant version of attB; core recombination site for the Gateway® BP reaction BP Clonase™
   7207..7418    +  promoter       EF-1α core promoter: core promoter for human elongation factor EF-1α
   7419..8357    +  intron         EF-1α intron A: intron upstream of the start codon of human EF-1α
   8384..8404    +  protein_bind   attB1: mutant version of attB; core recombination site for the Gateway® BP reaction BP Clonase™
   8415..9131    +  CDS            EBFP2: EBFP2 is a basic (constitutively fluorescent) blue fluorescent protein published in 2007, derived from Aequorea victoria. It is reported to be a rapidly-maturing monomer with moderate acid sensitivity.
   9139..9163    -  protein_bind   attB2: mutant version of attB; recombination site for the Gateway® BP reaction BP Clonase™
   9167..9247    +  CDS            HBB (fragment): HBB_PONPY - Experimental evidence at transcript level: Swiss-Prot protein existence level 2. Involved in oxygen transport from the lung to the various peripheral tissues. From Pongo pygmaeus (Bornean orangutan).
   9318..9373    +  polyA_signal   β-globin poly(A) signal: rabbit β-globin polyadenylation signal (Gil and Proudfoot, 1987)
   9756..9778    -  protein_bind   lac operator (fragment): The lac repressor binds to the lac operator to inhibit transcription in E. coli. This inhibition can be relieved by adding lactose or isopropyl-β-D-thiogalactopyranoside (IPTG). lac repressor encoded by lacI
   9782..9812    -  promoter       lac promoter: promoter for the E. coli lac operon
   9827..9848    -  protein_bind   CAP binding site: CAP binding activates transcription in the presence of cAMP. E. coli catabolite activator protein
   9861..9900    -  CDS            lacI (fragment): lac repressor; lacI; The lac repressor binds to the lac operator to inhibit transcription in E. coli. This inhibition can be relieved by adding lactose or isopropyl-β-D-thiogalactopyranoside (IPTG).
  10073..10882   +  CDS            KanR: aminoglycoside phosphotransferase; aph(3')-Ia; confers resistance to kanamycin in bacteria or G418 (Geneticin®) in eukaryotes
