[The description below was written by a language model from this plasmid's Addgene catalogue record and pLannotate feature annotations shown in this document.]
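Description:
LSB-hsa-miR-19b-1-5p is a mammalian expression plasmid built on the Low Sensor Backbone (LSB) and designed as a two-colour fluorescent sensor of microRNA activity. The depositor sequence is about 11 kb. It replicates in E. coli from a high-copy ColE1/pUC-type origin and carries both β-lactamase (ampicillin) and an aph(3')-Ia kanamycin resistance gene, matching the dual selection listed in the catalogue. A puromycin N-acetyltransferase coding sequence followed by a rabbit β-globin polyadenylation signal allows puromycin selection in mammalian cells, although no promoter for it is annotated in the feature table.

The payload consists of two parallel transcription units, each driven by the human EF-1α core promoter with its intron A and terminated by a rabbit β-globin poly(A) signal. One unit expresses the red fluorescent protein mKate2 and the other the blue fluorescent protein EBFP2. Gateway attB4, attB1 and attB2 sites flank the promoters and coding sequences, reflecting modular assembly of the units. According to the record, a target site for human miR-19b-1-5p sits in the 3' UTR of the mKate2 transcript. The site is not annotated in the feature table, but an unannotated gap lies between the attB2 site and the β-globin sequences downstream of mKate2. When the miRNA is active in a transfected cell it represses mKate2, while EBFP2 serves as an untargeted internal reference, so the mKate2-to-EBFP2 ratio reports miRNA activity.

The depositor notes that the repeated poly(A) elements make the plasmid inherently unstable. The physical plasmid also differs slightly from the deposited sequence, with short insertions flanking the puromycin coding region that do not affect selection.
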