Addgene plasmid #103325: LSB-hsa-miR-19b-1-5p
Purpose: Used to sense miRNA activity using fluorescence based tools. hsa-miR-19b-1-5p target in 3' UTR of of mKate. miRNA activity can be measured by the repression of mKate2 relative to EBFP2 fluorescent proteins . Plasmid is inherently unstable; please see Depositor Comments
Depositing lab: Ron Weiss. Depositing organization: Massachusetts Institute of Technology. Publication: A mixed antagonistic/synergistic miRNA repression model enables accurate predictions of multi-input miRNA sensor activity. Gam JJ, Babb J, Weiss R. Nat Commun. 2018 Jun 22;9(1):2430. doi: 10.1038/s41467-018-04575-0. PubMed 29934631.
Backbone
  Vector backbone: Low Sensor Backbone (LSB)
  Vector type: Mammalian Expression, Synthetic Biology
Growth in bacteria
  Bacterial resistance: Ampicillin and Kanamycin, 100 & 50 μg/mL
  Growth temperature: 30°C
  Growth strain: NEB Stable
  Copy number: High Copy
Gene/Insert
  Gene/Insert name: hsa-miR-19b-1-5p target
  Species: H. sapiens (human)
  Entrez Gene: MIR19B1 (a.k.a. MIRN19B1, miR-19b-1, miRNA19B1)
  Promoter: EF-1a
  Cloning method: Gibson Cloning
Terms and licenses: Academic/Nonprofit Terms; Industry Terms: Not Available to Industry
Depositor comments: Please note that this plasmid is inherently unstable due to a repeating poly A element. We recommend performing a diagnostic digest on multiple colonies upon receipt. The depositors would like to note the presence of several discrepancies between the depositor sequence and physical plasmid sequence. In particular, the sequences upstream and downstream of the puromycin coding region have 10 bp insertions which do not affect the ability to perform puromycin selection. The sequences for those regions within the physical plasmids are as follows: Upstream of Puro: GAATTCGACCGCCTGTCTCAAGGTGCCACC; Downstream of Puro: GCTTTGAGACTACGCGTGAATTCACTCCTC.
How to cite: LSB-hsa-miR-19b-1-5p was a gift from Ron Weiss (Addgene plasmid # 103325 ; http://n2t.net/addgene:103325 ; RRID:Addgene_103325)
