>Addgene plasmid #103325 | LSB-hsa-miR-19b-1-5p | depositor partial sequence | sequence record 195700 | hsa-miR-19b-1-5p target
GCTGGATGCAAACCTGCAAAACT
