>Addgene plasmid #103325 | LSB-hsa-miR-19b-1-5p | addgene partial sequence | sequence record 270616 | mKate2-F 5'-ACCCGCTAAGAACCTCAAGA-3'
TCAAGGAGGCCGACAAAGAGACATACGTCGAGCAGCACGAGGTGGCTGTGGCCAGATACTGCGACCTCCC
TAGCAAACTGGGGCACAAACTTAATTGAGAATTCTACCACCCAGCTTTCTTGTACAAAGTGGTACGTCTC
AAGACCAGAGGTCTCTGCTTATTTCTTCGCTGGATGCAAACCTGCAAAACTGCTGGATGCAAACCTGCAA
AACTGCTGGATGCAAACCTGCAAAACTGCTGGATGCAAACCTGCAAAACTCAACCAGAAGAGACCTGTGC
TTCACTCCTCAGGTGCAGGCTGCCTATCAGAAGGTGGTGGCTGGTGTGGCCAATGCCCTGGCTCACAAAT
ACCACTGAGATCTTTTTCCCTCTGCCAAAAATTATGGGGACATCATGAAGCCCCTTGAGCATCTGACTTC
TGGCTAATAAAGGAAATTTATTTTCATTGCAATAGTGTGTTGGAATTTTTTGTGTCTCTCACTCGGAAGG
ACATATGGGAGGGCAAATCATTTAAAACATCAGAATGAGTATTTGGTTTAGAGTTTGGCAACATATGCCC
ATATGCTGGCTGCCATGAACAAAGGTTGGCTATAAAGAGGTCATCAGTATATGA
